>Addgene plasmid #57403 | mEos2-MyosinIIA-C-18 | depositor partial sequence | sequence record 88536 | insert sequence
GTGACCGCTCGAGCCGCTAGCGCTACCGGTCGCCACCATGAGTGCGATTAAGCCAGACATGAAGATCAAA
CTCCGTATGGAAGGCAACGTAAACGGGCACCACTTTGTGATCGACGGAGATGGTACAGGCAAGCCTTTTG
AGGGAAAACAGAGTATGGATCTTGAAGTCAAAGAGGGCGGACCTCTGCCTTTTGCCTTTGATATCCTGAC
CACTGCATTCCATTACGGCAACAGGGTATTCGCCAAATATCCAGACAACATACAAGACTATTTTAAGCAG
TCGTTTCCTAAGGGGTATTCGTGGGAACGAAGCTTGACTTTCGAAGACGGGGGCATTTGCATTGCCAGAA
ACGACATAACAATGGAAGGGGACACTTTCTATAATAAAGTTCGATTTTATGGTACCAACTTTCCCGCCAA
TGGTCCAGTTATGCAGAAGAAGACGCTGAAATGGGAGCCCTCCACTGAGAAAATGTATGTGCGTGATGGA
GTGCTGACGGGTGATATTCATATGGCTTTGTTGCTTGAAGGAAATGCCCATTACCGATGTGACTTCAGAA
CTACTTACAAAGCTAAGGAGAAGGGTGTCAAGTTACCAGGCTACCACTTTGTGGACCACTGCATTGAGAT
TTTAAGCCATGACAAAGATTACAACAAGGTTAAGCTGTATGAGCATGCTGTTGCTCATTCTGGATTGCCT
GACAATGCCAGACGATCCGGACTCAGATCTGGCAGCGGTGGAGGCAGCGCATCCGGCGGAAGCGGAAGCG
CTCAGCAGGCTGCAGACAAGTACCTCTATGTGGATAAAAACTTCATCAATAACCCGCTGGCCCAAGCTGA
CTGGGCTGCCAAGAAGTTGGTATGGGTGCCTTCCAGCAAGAATGGCTTTGAACCAGCCAGCCTCAAGGAG
GAGGTGGGAGAAGAGGCCATTGTAGAGCTGGTAGAGAATGGGAAGAAGGTGAAGGTGAACAAGGACGACA
TCCAGAAGATGAACCCACCCAAGTTCTCCAAGGTGGAGGACATGGCAGAGCTCACGTGCCTCAACGAAGC
TTCGGTGCTGCACAACCTCAAGGAGCGATACTACTCAGGGCTTATCTACACCTATTCAGGCCTGTTCTGT
GTGGTCATCAACCCTTATAAGAACCTGCCCATCTACTCAGAGGAGATCGTGGAGATGTACAAGGGCAAGA
AGAGGCACGAGATGCCACCCCACATCTACGCCATCACAGATACTGCCTACCGGAGCATGATGCAGGACCG
GGAAGATCAGTCCATCCTGTGCACGGGGGAGTCTGGAGCAGGGAAGACAGAGAACACCAAGAAAGTCATC
CAGTACCTGGCACATGTGGCCTCCTCACACAAGAGCAAGAAGGACCAGGGGGAGTTGGAGCGGCAGCTGC
TACAGGCCAACCCTATCCTAGAGGCCTTTGGAAACGCCAAGACGGTGAAGAATGACAACTCCTCTCGATT
CGGTAAATTCATTCGTATCAACTTTGATGTCAATGGCTACATTGTTGGTGCCAACATTGAGACTTATCTT
CTGGAGAAATCTCGTGCTATCCGCCAAGCCAAAGAGGAGCGGACCTTCCACATCTTCTACTACCTGCTGT
CTGGGGCCGGAGAACACCTGAAGACTGATCTCCTGTTGGAGCCATACAACAAATACCGCTTCCTGTCCAA
CGGGCACGTCACCATCCCTGGGCAGCAGGACAAGGACATGTTCCAGGAGACAATGGAGGCCATGAGAATT
ATGGGTATCCCAGAGGATGAGCAGATGGGCTTGCTGCGGGTCATCTCTGGGGTCCTTCAGCTTGGCAACA
TTGCCTTCAAGAAGGAGCGGAACACTGACCAGGCGTCCATGCCGGACAACACAGCTGCTCAAAAGGTGTC
CCACCTCCTGGGGATCAATGTGACCGACTTCACCAGAGGCATCCTCACCCCACGCATCAAGGTGGGCAGA
GACTATGTGCAGAAGGCGCAGACTAAAGAGCAGGCTGACTTTGCCATTGAGGCCTTGGCCAAGGCTACCT
ATGAGCGGATGTTCCGCTGGCTGGTGCTTCGCATCAACAAAGCTCTGGACAAGACCAAGAGGCAGGGCGC
CTCATTTATCGGGATACTGGACATCGCTGGCTTTGAAATCTTTGATCTGAACTCCTTCGAGCAGCTGTGC
ATCAACTACACCAACGAGAAGCTGCAGCAGCTGTTCAACCACACCATGTTCATCCTGGAGCAGGAGGAGT
ACCAGCGAGAGGGCATCGAGTGGAACTTCATCGACTTCGGCCTGGACCTGCAGCCCTGCATCGACCTCAT
TGAGAAGCCGGCGGGTCCCCCAGGCATCCTGGCCCTGCTAGATGAGGAGTGCTGGTTTCCTAAGGCCACT
GACAAGAGCTTCGTGGAGAAGGTGGTGCAGGAGCAGGGCACCCACCCCAAGTTCCAGAAGCCCAAGCAAC
TGAAGGACAAGGCTGATTTCTGCATTATCCACTATGCCGGCAAGGTGGACTATAAAGCTGACGAGTGGCT
GATGAAGAACATGGACCCCTTGAACGACAACATCGCCACGCTGCTTCACCAGTCCTCAGACAAGTTTGTC
TCTGAGCTGTGGAAGGATGTGGATCGGATCATTGGCTTGGACCAAGTGGCTGGAATGTCCGAGACAGCAC
TACCTGGTGCCTTCAAGACCCGGAAGGGCATGTTCCGTACTGTCGGACAGCTGTACAAGGAGCAGCTGGC
CAAGCTCATGGCCACGTTGAGGAATACCAACCCCAACTTCGTGCGCTGCATCATTCCCAACCATGAGAAG
AAGGCCGGCAAACTGGACCCGCACTTGGTGCTGGACCAGCTGCGCTGCAATGGCGTCCTTGAGGGCATCC
GGATCTGCCGCCAGGGCTTTCCCAACAGGGTGGTCTTCCAGGAGTTCCGGCAGAGGTATGAGATCCTCAC
CCCCAACTCCATCCCGAAGGGCTTCATGGATGGCAAGCAAGCGTGTGTGCTCATGATCAAAGCCTTGGAG
CTTGACAGCAACCTGTACCGCATCGGCCAGAGCAAAGTGTTCTTCCGGGCAGGAGTGCTCGCCCACCTGG
AGGAAGAGCGGGACCTGAAGATCACCGATGTCATCATTGGCTTCCAGGCCTGCTGCAGGGGCTACCTGGC
CAGGAAGGCCTTTGCCAAGAGGCAGCAACAGCTGACCGCCATGAAGGTCCTACAGAGGAACTGTGCTGCG
TACCTCAGGCTGCGCAACTGGCAGTGGTGGAGGCTCTTCACCAAGGTCAAGCCCCTGTTGAACTCAATAA
GACATGAGGATGAGCTGTTAGCCAAGGAGGCGGAACTGACAAAGGTTCGAGAGAAACATCTGGCTGCAGA
GAACAGGCTGACAGAGATGGAGACGATGCAGTCTCAGCTCATGGCAGAGAAGCTGCAGCTTCAGGAGCAG
CTGCAGGCGGAGACAGAGCTGTGTGCCGAGGCTGAGGAGCTCCGGGCCCGTCTGACAGCGAAGAAGCAGG
AGCTGGAGGAGATATGCCATGACCTGGAGGCCAGGGTGGAGGAGGAGGAGGAGCGCTGCCAGTACCTGCA
GGCCGAGAAGAAGAAGATGCAGCAGAACATCCAGGAACTTGAGGAGCAGTTGGAGGAGGAGGAGAGCGCC
CGGCAGAAGCTGCAGCTTGAGAAGGTGACCACCGAGGCCAAGCTGAAGAAACTGGAGGAGGACCAGATCA
TCATGGAGGACCAGAACTGCAAACTGGCCAAGGAGAAGAAACTGCTGGAAGACAGAGTAGCTGAGTTCAC
TACCAACCTCATGGAAGAGGAGGAGAAGTCCAAGAGCCTGGCCAAGCTCAAGAACAAGCACGAGGCAATG
ATCACCGACCTGGAAGAGCGCCTCCGTAGGGAGGAGAAGCAGAGGCAGGAGTTGGAGAAGACCCGTCGCA
AGCTGGAGGGAGACTCCACAGACCTCAGTGACCAGATTGCTGAGCTCCAGGCGCAGATAGCAGAGCTCAA
GATGCAGCTGGCCAAGAAGGAGGAGGAGTTGCAGGCTGCCTTGGCCAGAGTGGAAGAAGAAGCTGCTCAG
AAGAATATGGCCCTGAAGAAGATCCGAGAACTGGAAACTCAGATATCTGAGCTCCAGGAGGACCTGGAGT
CGGAGCGAGCCTCCAGGAATAAAGCCGAGAAGCAGAAACGGGATCTGGGAGAGGAGCTGGAGGCGCTGAA
GACAGAGCTGGAGGACACGCTGGACTCCACGGCTGCCCAGCAGGAGCTGAGGTCGAAGCGTGAGCAGGAG
GTGAGCATCCTGAAGAAGACTCTGGAGGACGAGGCCAAGACCCATGAGGCCCAGATCCAGGAGATGAGGC
AGAAGCACTCACAGGCTGTGGAGGAGCTGGCAGATCAGTTGGAGCAGACGAAGCGGGTAAAAGCTACCCT
TGAGAAGGCGAAGCAGACCCTGGAGAATGAGCGGGGAGAGCTGGCCAATGAGGTGAAGGCCCTGCTGCAA
GGCAAGGGCGACTCAGAGCACAAGCGCAAGAAGGTGGAGGCGCAGCTGCAAGAACTGCAGGTCAAGTTCA
GCGAGGGAGAGCGCGTGCGAACCGAACTGGCCGACAAGGTCACCAAGCTGCAGGTTGAACTGGACAGTGT
GACCGGTCTCCTTAGCCAGTCTGACAGCAAGTCCAGCAAGCTTACGAAGGACTTCTCTGCGCTGGAGTCC
CAGCTTCAGGACACACAGGAGTTGCTCCAGGAGGAGAACCGGCAGAAGCTGAGCCTGAGCACCAAGCTCA
AGCAGATGGAGGATGAGAAAAACTCCTTCAGGGAGCAGCTGGAGGAGGAGGAGGAGGCCAAGCGCAACTT
GGAGAAGCAGATCGCCACGCTCCATGCCCAGGTGACCGACATGAAGAAGAAGATGGAGGACGGTGTAGGG
TGCCTGGAGACTGCAGAGGAGGCGAAGCGGAGGCTTCAGAAGGACTTGGAAGGCCTGAGCCAGCGGCTTG
AGGAGAAGGTGGCTGCCTACGATAAGCTGGAGAAGACCAAGACACGGCTGCAGCAGGAGCTGGACGACCT
GCTGGTTGACCTGGACCACCAGCGGCAGAGCGTCTCCAACCTGGAAAAGAAGCAGAAGAAGTTCGACCAG
CTCCTAGCCGAGGAGAAGACCATCTCGGCCAAGTATGCAGAGGAGCGTGACCGAGCTGAGGCTGAGGCCC
GTGAGAAGGAGACAAAGGCGCTATCACTGGCCCGGGCGCTTGAGGAGGCCATGGAGCAGAAGGCAGAGCT
GGAGCGGCTCAACAAGCAGTTCCGCACGGAGATGGAGGACCTCATGAGCTCCAAGGATGACGTGGGCAAG
AGTGTCCACGAGCTGGAGAAGTCCAAGCGGGCCTTGGAGCAGCAGGTGGAGGAGATGAAGACCCAGCTGG
AGGAGCTGGAGGATGAGCTGCAGGCCACGGAGGATGCCAAGCTCCGCCTGGAGGTGAACCTGCAGGCCAT
GAAGGCCCAGTTTGAGCGGGATCTGCAGGGCCGGGATGAACAGAGCGAGGAGAAGAAGAAGCAGCTGGTC
AGACAGGTGCGGGAGATGGAGGCGGAGCTGGAGGATGAGAGGAAGCAGCGCTCCATGGCCATGGCCGCAC
GCAAGAAACTGGAGATGGATCTGAAGGACCTGGAGGCACACATTGACACAGCCAATAAGAACCGGGAAGA
GGCCATCAAACAGCTGCGGAAGCTTCAGGCCCAGATGAAGGACTGCATGCGGGAGCTGGACGACACGCGC
GCCTCCCGGGAGGAGATCCTGGCGCAGGCCAAGGAGAATGAGAAGAAGCTGAAGAGCATGGAGGCCGAGA
TGATTCAGCTGCAGGAGGAACTGGCAGCTGCTGAGCGTGCTAAGCGTCAGGCCCAACAGGAACGGGACGA
GCTGGCTGATGAGATCGCCAACAGCAGTGGCAAAGGGGCCCTAGCATTAGAGGAGAAGCGGCGACTGGAG
GCCCGCATTGCCCTGCTGGAGGAGGAGCTGGAGGAGGAACAGGGCAACACGGAGCTGATCAACGATCGGC
TGAAGAAGGCCAACCTGCAGATCGACCAAATAAACACCGACCTGAACCTGGAACGCAGCCACGCACAGAA
GAATGAGAATGCGCGACAGCAGCTGGAACGCCAGAACAAGGAGCTCAAGGCCAAGCTGCAGGAAATGGAG
AGTGCTGTCAAGTCCAAATACAAGGCCTCCATCGCGGCCTTGGAGGCCAAAATTGCACAGCTGGAGGAAC
AGCTGGACAACGAGACCAAGGAGCGCCAGGCAGCCTCCAAGCAGGTGCGCCGGACGGAGAAGAAGCTGAA
GGACGTGCTGCTGCAGGTGGAGGACGAGCGGAGGAACGCGGAACAGTTCAAGGACCAGGCTGACAAGGCG
TCCACCCGCCTGAAGCAGCTTAAACGGCAGCTAGAGGAGGCTGAAGAGGAGGCCCAGCGGGCCAATGCCT
CACGCCGGAAGCTGCAGCGTGAGCTGGAAGATGCCACAGAGACCGCTGATGCTATGAACCGCGAGGTCAG
CTCCCTGAAGAACAAACTGAGGCGTGGGGACCTGCCATTTGTCGTGACTCGCCGAATTGTTCGGAAAGGC
ACTGGCGACTGCTCAGACGAGGAGGTCGACGGTAAAGCAGATGGGGCCGATGCCAAGGCAGCTGAATAGG
AATTCTGCAGTCGACGGTACCGCGGGCCCGGGATCCACCGGATCTAGATAACTGATCATAATCAGCCATA
CCACA
