>Addgene plasmid #57403 | mEos2-MyosinIIA-C-18 | addgene partial sequence | sequence record 139408 | AllEos-F 5'-GGAGAAGGGTGTCAAGTTAC-3'
GCCATGACAAAGATTACAACAAGGTTAAGCTGTATGAGCATGCTGTTGCTCATTCTGGATTGCCTGACAA
TGCCAGACGATCCGGACTCAGATCTGGCAGCGGTGGAGGCAGCGCATCCGGCGGAAGCGGAAGCGCTCAG
CAGGCTGCAGACAAGTACCTCTATGTGGATAAAAACTTCATCAATAACCCGCTGGCCCAAGCTGACTGGG
CTGCCAAGAAGTTGGTATGGGTGCCTTCCAGCAAGAATGGCTTTGAACCAGCCAGCCTCAAGGAGGAGGT
GGGAGAAGAGGCCATTGTAGAGCTGGTAGAGAATGGGAAGAAGGTGAAGGTGAACAAGGACGACATCCAG
AAGATGAACCCACCCAAGTTCTCCAAGGTGGAGGACATGGCAGAGCTCACGTGCCTCAACGAAGCTTCGG
TGCTGCACAACCTCAAGGAGCGATACTACTCAGGGCTTATCTACACCTATTCAGGCCTGTTCTGTGTGGT
CATCAACCCTTATAAGAACCTGCCCATCTACTCAGAGGAGATCGTGGAGATGTACAAGGGCAAGAAGAGG
CACGAGATGCCACCCCACATCTACGCCATCACAGATACTGCCTACCGGAGCATGATGCAGGACCGGGAAG
ATCAGTCCATCCTGTGCACGGGGGAGTCTGGAGCAGGGAAGACAGAGAACACCAAGAAAGTCATCCAGTA
CCTGGCACATGTGGCCTCCTCACACAAGAGCAAGAAGGACCAGGGGGAGTTGGAGCGGCAGCTGCTACAG
GCCAACCCTATCCTAGAGGCCTTTGGAA
