[The description below was written by a language model from this plasmid's Addgene catalogue record.]
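Description:
mEos2-MyosinIIA-C-18 is a mammalian expression plasmid built on the mEos2-C1 backbone (about 4.75 kb without the insert), a C1-style fusion vector in which the fluorescent protein sits upstream of the cloning site. It is maintained in E. coli as a high-copy plasmid under kanamycin selection. A neomycin resistance marker allows G418 selection of transfected mammalian cells. The record includes no feature table, so the origin of replication and other backbone elements are not itemised. The use of an SV40 polyA reverse sequencing primer suggests an SV40 polyadenylation signal downstream of the insert.

The payload is mouse (M. musculus) myosin IIA, a non-muscle myosin II heavy chain, expressed from the CMV promoter as a fusion with mEos2 at its N terminus. The "C-18" in the name probably denotes the C-type vector layout and an 18-residue linker between the two proteins, though the record does not explain it. mEos2 is a monomeric green-to-red photoconvertible fluorescent protein. The two listed spectral pairs correspond to its green state (excitation 505, emission 516 nm) and its red photoconverted state (excitation 569, emission 581 nm).

The stated localization is the cytoskeleton, so the fusion serves as a marker for myosin IIA-containing actomyosin structures in living or fixed cells. Photoconversion makes it suitable for tracking selected protein populations and for single-molecule localization microscopy such as PALM. The associated publication concerns contractile and adhesion systems that shape crawling cells, which matches its use in imaging myosin II organisation during cell migration. The cloning method is recorded as unknown.
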