Addgene plasmid #57403: mEos2-MyosinIIA-C-18
Purpose: Localization: Cytoskeleton, Excitation: 505 / 569, Emission: 516 / 581
Depositing lab: Michael Davidson. Depositing organization: Florida State University, Tallahassee. Publication: A contractile and counterbalancing adhesion system controls the 3D shape of crawling cells. Burnette DT, Shao L, Ott C, Pasapera AM, Fischer RS, Baird MA, Der Loughian C, Delanoe-Ayari H, Paszek MJ, Davidson MW, Betzig E, Lippincott-Schwartz J. J Cell Biol. 2014 Apr 14;205(1):83-96. doi: 10.1083/jcb.201311104. Epub 2014 Apr 7. PubMed 24711500.
Backbone
  Vector backbone: mEos2-C1
  Backbone size w/o insert (bp): 4750
  Vector type: Mammalian Expression
  Selectable markers: Neomycin (select with G418)
Growth in bacteria
  Bacterial resistance: Kanamycin, 50 μg/mL
  Growth temperature: 37°C
  Growth strain: DH5alpha
  Copy number: High Copy
Gene/Insert
  Gene/Insert name: MyosinIIA (alt name: AJ312390)
  Species: M. musculus (mouse)
  Promoter: CMV
  Tag / fusion protein: mEos2 (N terminal on backbone)
  Cloning method: Unknown
  Sequencing primers: 5′ CMV-F; 3′ SV40pA-R
Terms and licenses: Academic/Nonprofit Terms; Industry Terms
Depositor comments: . Excitation = 505 / 569; Emission = 516 / 581
How to cite: mEos2-MyosinIIA-C-18 was a gift from Michael Davidson (Addgene plasmid # 57403 ; http://n2t.net/addgene:57403 ; RRID:Addgene_57403)
